Addgene plasmid #152045: pGBW-m4133287
Purpose: Mammalian expression plasmid for SARS-CoV-2 E (envelope)
Depositing lab: Ginkgo Bioworks & Benjie Chen. Depositing organization: Ginkgo Bioworks.
Backbone
  Vector backbone: pTwist_CMV_Puro_6
  Backbone size w/o insert (bp): 6080
  Vector type: Mammalian Expression
  Selectable markers: Puromycin
Growth in bacteria
  Bacterial resistance: Ampicillin, 100 μg/mL
  Growth temperature: 37°C
  Growth strain: DH5alpha
  Copy number: High Copy
Gene/Insert
  Gene/Insert name: SARS-CoV-2 E (envelope) (alt names: envelope protein; E protein)
  Species: Severe acute respiratory syndrome coronavirus 2
  Insert size (bp): 221
  Mutation: wt
  Entrez Gene: E (a.k.a. GU280_gp04)
  Promoter: CMV
  Tag / fusion protein: Cleavable TEV;TapTag (C terminal on backbone)
  Cloning method: Unknown
Resource information
  A portion of this plasmid was derived from a plasmid made by: GinkgoBioworks
Depositor comments: NCBI reference sequence: YP_009724392.1
How to cite: pGBW-m4133287 was a gift from Ginkgo Bioworks & Benjie Chen (Addgene plasmid # 152045 ; http://n2t.net/addgene:152045 ; RRID:Addgene_152045)
