[The description below was written by a language model from this plasmid's Addgene catalogue record and pLannotate feature annotations shown in this document.]
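Description:
pGBW-m4133287 is a mammalian expression plasmid built on the pTwist_CMV_Puro_6 backbone that carries the wild-type envelope (E) gene of SARS-CoV-2. It is maintained in E. coli as a high-copy plasmid through a ColE1/pUC-type origin and selected with ampicillin via a full-length β-lactamase gene. A short additional β-lactamase fragment is also annotated near the origin. For selection in mammalian cells, a separate cassette places puromycin N-acetyltransferase under the human ubiquitin C promoter, followed by a synthetic polyadenylation signal.

The expression unit is driven by the CMV immediate-early enhancer and promoter, which the annotation picks up as an enhancer plus short or truncated promoter matches lying just upstream of the insert across the circular junction. The E open reading frame encodes the small viroporin involved in virion morphogenesis and assembly. According to the record, it is joined at its C terminus to a backbone-encoded tandem affinity purification tag with a cleavable TEV site. The feature table is consistent with this. Downstream of E it shows a fragment matching myosin light chain kinase 2, plausibly a calmodulin-binding peptide, and a fragment of Staphylococcus aureus protein A, whose domains bind immunoglobulin. The TEV site itself is not separately annotated. An SV40 polyadenylation region follows the tag, although it is annotated on the opposite strand.

The mammalian and bacterial modules are flanked by T7 and rrnG transcription terminators, synthetic poly(A) signals and short β-globin insulator elements, which presumably limit read-through and interference between units. Beyond mammalian expression of E, the record does not state a purpose, though the tag would suit affinity purification of E and recovery of associated host proteins.
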