Features (pLannotate 1.2.2; 21 found; start..end, strand, type, name):
      5..229     +  CDS            E: VEMP_SARS2 - Experimental evidence at protein level: Swiss-Prot protein existence level 1. Plays a central role in virus morphogenesis and assembly. Acts as a viroporin and self-assembles in host membranes forming pentameric protein-lipid pores that allow ion transport. Also plays a role in the induction of apoptosis (By similarity). Regulates the localization of S protein at cis-Golgi, the place of virus budding (PubMed:33229438). May act by slowing down the cell secretory pathway (PubMed:33229438). May interfere with tight-junction stability by interacting with host MPP5. This would result i
    284..361     +  CDS            MYLK2 (fragment): MYLK2_HUMAN - Experimental evidence at protein level: Swiss-Prot protein existence level 1. Implicated in the level of global muscle contraction and cardiac function. Phosphorylates a specific serine in the N-terminus of a myosin light chain. From Homo sapiens (Human).
    443..793     +  CDS            spa (fragment): SPA_STAAU - Experimental evidence at protein level: Swiss-Prot protein existence level 1. Plays a role in the inhibition of the host innate and adaptive immune responses. Possesses five immunoglobulin-binding domains that capture both the fragment crystallizable region (Fc region) and the Fab region (part of Ig that identifies antigen) of immunoglobulins (By similarity). In turn, Staphylococcus aureus is protected from phagocytic killing via inhibition of Ig Fc region. In addition, the host elicited B-cell response is prevented due to a decrease of antibody-secreting cell proliferation that en
    858..979     -  polyA_signal   SV40 poly(A) signal: SV40 polyadenylation signal
   1002..1071    -  CDS            large T antigen (fragment): large T antigen from SV40 (simian virus 40)
   1094..1140    +  terminator     T7 terminator: transcription terminator for bacteriophage T7 RNA polymerase
   1170..1306    +  terminator     rrnG terminator: transcription terminator from the E. coli ribosomal RNA rrnG operon (Albrechtsen et al., 1991)
   1351..1422    +  misc_feature   3' β-globin insulator: insulator downstream of the human β-globin locus (Farrell et al., 2002)
   1648..2236    -  rep_origin     ori: high-copy-number ColE1/pMB1/pBR322/pUC origin of replication
   2408..2472    -  CDS            bla(M) (fragment): β-lactamase lacking the signal sequence; bla(M); allows cytosolic expression of β-lactamase
   2736..3945    +  promoter       UbC promoter: human ubiquitin C promoter
   3949..4546    +  CDS            PuroR (fragment): puromycin N-acetyltransferase; pac from Streptomyces; confers resistance to puromycin
   4575..4623    +  polyA_signal   poly(A) signal: synthetic polyadenylation signal
   4889..5749    +  CDS            AmpR: β-lactamase; bla; confers resistance to ampicillin, carbenicillin, and related antibiotics
   5762..5898    +  terminator     rrnG terminator: transcription terminator from the E. coli ribosomal RNA rrnG operon (Albrechtsen et al., 1991)
   6043..6114    +  misc_feature   5' β-globin insulator: insulator upstream of the human β-globin locus (Farrell et al., 2002)
   6119..6165    -  terminator     T7 terminator: transcription terminator for bacteriophage T7 RNA polymerase
   6183..6231    -  polyA_signal   poly(A) signal: synthetic polyadenylation signal
   6312..6615    +  enhancer       CMV enhancer: human cytomegalovirus immediate early enhancer
   6688..6705    -  promoter       CMV promoter (fragment): human cytomegalovirus (CMV) immediate early promoter
   6768..6819    +  promoter       CMVd2 promoter: truncated human cytomegalovirus (CMV) immediate early promoter that yields moderately reduced expression relative to the full-length promoter
>Addgene plasmid #152045 | pGBW-m4133287 | depositor full sequence | sequence record 295057 | Full Sequence
CACCATGTACTCATTCGTTTCGGAAGAGACAGGTACGTTAATAGTTAATAGCGTACTTCTTTTTCTTGCT
TTCGTGGTATTCTTGCTAGTTACACTAGCCATCCTTACTGCGCTTCGATTGTGTGCGTACTGCTGCAATA
TTGTTAACGTGAGTCTTGTAAAACCTTCTTTTTACGTTTACTCTCGTGTTAAAAATCTGAATTCTTCTAG
AGTTCCTGATCTTCTGGTCGAAAACCTTTACTTTCAGTCGGGACGGCGAATCCCGGGGCTGATAAATCCC
TGGAAAAGGAGATGGAAGAAGAACTTTATTGCAGTGTCTGCGGCTAACCGGTTCAAAAAGATCAGTTCAA
GCGGCGCCCTAGATTACGACATTCCTACGACCGCCTCCGAGAATCTCTATTTCCAGGGTGAATTTGGCTT
GGCACAACATGACGAGGCCGTCGATAACAAGTTTAATAAAGAACAGCAGAACGCTTTCTATGAGATCCTT
CACTTACCAAATCTGAACGAAGAGCAACGCAACGCTTTCATTCAGAGCCTGAAAGACGATCCCTCGCAGT
CTGCAAATCTCCTGGCCGAAGCCAAGAAGCTGAATGACGCACAGGCTCCAAAAGTTGATAACAAGTTTAA
CAAGGAGCAGCAGAATGCTTTCTACGAGATATTGCACCTTCCTAATCTGAATGAGGAACAAAGAAATGCA
TTTATCCAGTCCCTAAAAGACGATCCATCACAGAGTGCCAACCTGCTTGCGGAAGCCAAAAAGCTCAATG
ATGCCCAGGCCCCGAAAGTAGACGCGAACCATCAATAAGCTAGCTTGACTGACTGAGATACAGCGTACCT
TCAGCTCACAGACATGATAAGATACATTGATGAGTTTGGACAAACCACAACTAGAATGCAGTGAAAAAAA
TGCTTTATTTGTGAAATTTGTGATGCTATTGCTTTATTTGTAACCATTATAAGCTGCAATAAACAAGTTA
ACAACAACAATTGCATTCATTTTATGTTTCAGGTTCAGGGGGAGGTGTGGGAGGTTTTTTAAAGCAAGTA
AAACCTCTACAAATGTGGTATTGGCCCATCTCTATCGGTATCGTAGCATAACCCCTTGGGGCCTCTAAAC
GGGTCTTGAGGGGTTTTTTGTGCCCCTCGGGCCGGATTGCTATCTACCGGCATTGGCGCAGAAAAAAATG
CCTGATGCGACGCTGCGCGTCTTATACTCCCACATATGCCAGATTCAGCAACGGATACGGCTTCCCCAAC
TTGCCCACTTCCATACGTGTCCTCCTTACCAGAAATTTATCCTTAAGGTCGTCAGCTATCCTGCAGGCGA
TCTCTCGATTTCGATCAAGACATTCCTTTAATGGTCTTTTCTGGACACCACTAGGGGTCAGAAGTAGTTC
ATCAAACTTTCTTCCCTCCCTAATCTCATTGGTTACCTTGGGCTATCGAAACTTAATTAACCAGTCAAGT
CAGCTACTTGGCGAGATCGACTTGTCTGGGTTTCGACTACGCTCAGAATTGCGTCAGTCAAGTTCGATCT
GGTCCTTGCTATTGCACCCGTTCTCCGATTACGAGTTTCATTTAAATCATGTGAGCAAAAGGCCAGCAAA
AGGCCAGGAACCGTAAAAAGGCCGCGTTGCTGGCGTTTTTCCATAGGCTCCGCCCCCCTGACGAGCATCA
CAAAAATCGACGCTCAAGTCAGAGGTGGCGAAACCCGACAGGACTATAAAGATACCAGGCGTTTCCCCCT
GGAAGCTCCCTCGTGCGCTCTCCTGTTCCGACCCTGCCGCTTACCGGATACCTGTCCGCCTTTCTCCCTT
CGGGAAGCGTGGCGCTTTCTCATAGCTCACGCTGTAGGTATCTCAGTTCGGTGTAGGTCGTTCGCTCCAA
GCTGGGCTGTGTGCACGAACCCCCCGTTCAGCCCGACCGCTGCGCCTTATCCGGTAACTATCGTCTTGAG
TCCAACCCGGTAAGACACGACTTATCGCCACTGGCAGCAGCCACTGGTAACAGGATTAGCAGAGCGAGGT
ATGTAGGCGGTGCTACAGAGTTCTTGAAGTGGTGGCCTAACTACGGCTACACTAGAAGAACAGTATTTGG
TATCTGCGCTCTGCTGAAGCCAGTTACCTTCGGAAAAAGAGTTGGTAGCTCTTGATCCGGCAAACAAACC
ACCGCTGGTAGCGGTGGTTTTTTTGTTTGCAAGCAGCAGATTACGCGCAGAAAAAAAGGATCTCAAGAAG
ATCCTTTGATCTTTTCTACGGGGTCTGACGCTCAGTGGAACGAAAACTCACGTTAAGGGATTTTGGTCAT
GAGATTATCAAAAAGGATCTTCACCTAGATCCTTTTAAATTAAAAATGAAGTTTTAAATCAATCTAAAGT
ATATATGAGTAAACTTGGTCTGACAGTTACCAATGCTTAATCAGTGAGGCACCTATCTCAGCGATCTGTC
TATTTCGTTCATCCATAGTTGCATTTAAATTTCCGAACTCTCCAAGGCCCTCGTCGGAAAATCTTCAAAC
CTTTCGTCCGATCCATCTTGCAGGCTACCTCTCGAACGAACTATCGCAAGTCTCTTGGCCGGCCTTGCGC
CTTGGCTATTGCTTGGCAGCGCCTATCGCCAGGTATTACTCCAATCCCGAATATCCGAGATCGGGATCAC
CCGAGAGAAGTTCAACCTACATCCTCAATCCCGATCTATCCGAGATCCGAGGAATATCGAAATCGGGGCG
CGCCTGGCCTCCGCGCCGGGTTTTGGCGCCTCCCGCGGGCGCCCCCCTCGTCACGGCGAGCGCTGCCACG
TCAGACGAAGGGCGCAGGAGCGTCCTGATCCTTCCGCCCGGACGCTCAGGACAGCGGCCCGCTGCTCATA
AGACTCGGCCTTAGAACCCCAGTATCAGCAGAAGGACATTTTAGGACGGGACTTGGGTGACTCTAGGGCA
CTGGTTTTCTTTCCAGAGAGCGGAACAGGCGAGGAAAAGTAGTCCCTTCTCGGCGATTCTGCGGAGGGAT
CTCCGTGGGGCGGTGAACGCCGATGATTATATAAGGACGCGCCGGGTGTGGCACAGCTAGTTCCGTCGCA
GCCGGGATTTGGGTCGCGGTTCTTGTTTGTGGATCGCTGTGATCGTCACTTGGTGAGTAGCGGGCTGCTG
GGCTGGCCGGGGCTTTCGTGGCCGCCGGGCCGCTCGGTGGGACGGAAGCGTGTGGAGAGACCGCCAAGGG
CTGTAGTCTGGGTCCGCGAGCAAGGTTGCCCTGAACTGGGGGTTGGGGGGAGCGCAGCAAAATGGCGGCT
GTTCCCGAGTCTTGAATGGAAGACGCTTGTGAGGCGGGCTGTGAGGTCGTTGAAACAAGGTGGGGGGCAT
GGTGGGCGGCAAGAACCCAAGGTCTTGAGCCCTTCGCTAATGCGGGAAAGCTCTTATTCGGGTGAGATGG
GCTGGGCACCATCTGGGGACCCTGACGTGAAGTTTGTCACTGACTGGAGAACTCGGTTTGTCGTCTGTTG
CGGGGGCGGCAGTTATGGCGGTGCCGTTGGGCAGTGCACCCGTACCTTTGGGAGCGCGCGCCCTCGTCGT
GTCGTGACGTCACCCGTTCTGTTGGCTTATAATGCAGGGTGGGGCCACCTGCCGGTAGGTGTGCGGTAGG
CTTTTCTCCGTCGCAGGACGCAGGGTTCGGGCCTAGGGTAGGCTCTCCTGAATCGACAGGCGCCGGACCT
CTGGTGAGGGGAGGGATAAGTGAGGCGTCAGTTTCTTTGGTCGGTTTTATGTACCTATCTTCTTAAGTAG
CTGAAGCTCCGGTTTTGAACTATGCGCTCGGGGTTGGCGAGTGTGTTTTGTGAAGTTTTTTAGGCACCTT
TTGAAATGTAATCATTTGGGTCAATATGTAATTTTCAGTGTTAGACTTGTAAATTGTCCGCTAAATTCTG
GCCGTTTTTGGCTTTTTTGTTAGACAACATGACCGAGTACAAGCCCACGGTGCGCCTCGCCACCCGCGAC
GACGTCCCCAGGGCCGTACGCACCCTCGCCGCCGCGTTCGCCGACTACCCCGCCACGCGCCACACCGTCG
ATCCGGACCGCCACATCGAGCGGGTCACCGAGCTGCAAGAACTCTTCCTCACGCGCGTCGGGCTCGACAT
CGGCAAGGTGTGGGTCGCGGACGACGGCGCCGCGGTGGCGGTCTGGACCACGCCGGAGAGCGTCGAAGCG
GGGGCGGTGTTCGCCGAGATCGGCCCGCGCATGGCCGAGTTGAGCGGTTCCCGGCTGGCCGCGCAGCAAC
AGATGGAGGGCCTCCTGGCGCCGCACCGGCCCAAGGAGCCCGCGTGGTTCCTGGCCACCGTCGGCGTCTC
GCCCGACCACCAGGGCAAGGGTCTGGGCAGCGCCGTCGTGCTCCCCGGAGTGGAGGCCGCCGAGCGCGCC
GGGGTGCCCGCCTTCCTGGAGACCTCCGCGCCCCGCAACCTCCCCTTCTACGAGCGGCTCGGCTTCACCG
TCACCGCCGACGTCGAGGTGCCCGAAGGACCGCGCACCTGGTGCATGACCCGCAAGCCCGGTGCCTAGGC
TAGTATGTAAGCCTAGTCTTAGATAATAAAATCGCTATCCATCGAAGATGGATGTGTGTTGGTTTTTTGT
GTGTGTAACGCTAGGCGCGCCTGGTGTACCGAGAACGATCCTCTCAGTGCGAGTCTCGACGATCCATATC
GTTGCTTGGCAGTCAGCCAGTCGGAATCCAGCTTGGGACCCAGGAAGTCCAATCGTCAGATATTGTACTC
AAGCCTGGTCACGGCAGCGTACCGATCTGTTTAAACCTAGATATTGATAGTCTGATCGGTCAACGTATAA
TCGAGTCCTAGCTTTTGCAAACATCTATCAAGAGACAGGATCAGCAGGAGGCTTTCGCATGAGTATTCAA
CATTTCCGTGTCGCCCTTATTCCCTTTTTTGCGGCATTTTGCCTTCCTGTTTTTGCTCACCCAGAAACGC
TGGTGAAAGTAAAAGATGCTGAAGATCAGTTGGGTGCGCGAGTGGGTTACATCGAACTGGATCTCAACAG
CGGTAAGATCCTTGAGAGTTTTCGCCCCGAAGAACGCTTTCCAATGATGAGCACTTTTAAAGTTCTGCTA
TGTGGCGCGGTATTATCCCGTATTGACGCCGGGCAAGAGCAACTCGGTCGCCGCATACACTATTCTCAGA
ATGACTTGGTTGAGTATTCACCAGTCACAGAAAAGCATCTTACGGATGGCATGACAGTAAGAGAATTATG
CAGTGCTGCCATAACCATGAGTGATAACACTGCGGCCAACTTACTTCTGACAACGATTGGAGGACCGAAG
GAGCTAACCGCTTTTTTGCACAACATGGGGGATCATGTAACTCGCCTTGATCGTTGGGAACCGGAGCTGA
ATGAAGCCATACCAAACGACGAGCGTGACACCACGATGCCTGTAGCAATGGCAACAACCTTGCGTAAACT
ATTAACTGGCGAACTACTTACTCTAGCTTCCCGGCAACAGTTGATAGACTGGATGGAGGCGGATAAAGTT
GCAGGACCACTTCTGCGCTCGGCCCTTCCGGCTGGCTGGTTTATTGCTGATAAATCTGGAGCCGGTGAGC
GTGGGTCTCGCGGTATCATTGCAGCACTGGGGCCAGATGGTAAGCCCTCCCGTATCGTAGTTATCTACAC
GACGGGGAGTCAGGCAACTATGGATGAACGAAATAGACAGATCGCTGAGATAGGTGCCTCACTGATTAAG
CATTGGTAACCGATTCTAGGTGCATTGGCGCAGAAAAAAATGCCTGATGCGACGCTGCGCGTCTTATACT
CCCACATATGCCAGATTCAGCAACGGATACGGCTTCCCCAACTTGCCCACTTCCATACGTGTCCTCCTTA
CCAGAAATTTATCCTTAAGATCGTTTAAACTCGACTCTGGCTCTATCGAATCTCCGTCGTTTCGAGCTTA
CGCGAACAGCCGTGGCGCTCATTTGCTCGTCGGGCATCGAATCTCGTCAGCTATCGTCAGCTTACCTTTT
TGGCAGCGATCGCGGCTCCCGACATCTTGGACCATTAGCTCCACAGGTATCTTCTTCCCTCTAGTGGTCA
TAACAGCAGCTTCAGCTACCTCTCAATTCAAAAAACCCCTCAAGACCCGTTTAGAGGCCCCAAGGGGTTA
TGCTATCAATCGTTGCGTTACACACACAAAAAACCAACACACATCCATCTTCGATGGATAGCGATTTTAT
TATCTAACTGCTGATCGAGTGTAGCCAGATCTAGTAATCAATTACGGGGTCATTAGTTCATAGCCCATAT
ATGGAGTTCCGCGTTACATAACTTACGGTAAATGGCCCGCCTGGCTGACCGCCCAACGACCCCCGCCCAT
TGACGTCAATAATGACGTATGTTCCCATAGTAACGCCAATAGGGACTTTCCATTGACGTCAATGGGTGGA
GTATTTACGGTAAACTGCCCACTTGGCAGTACATCAAGTGTATCATATGCCAAGTACGCCCCCTATTGAC
GTCAATGACGGTAAATGGCCCGCCTGGCATTATGCCCAGTACATGACCTTATGGGACTTTCCTACTTGGC
AGTACATCTACGTATTAGTCATCGCTATTACCATGCTGATGCGGTTTTGGCAGTACATCAATGGGCGTGG
ATAGCGGTTTGACTCACGGGGATTTCCAAGTCTCCACCCCATTGACGTCAATGGGAGTTTGTTTTGGCAC
CAAAATCAACGGGACTTTCCAAAATGTCGTAACAACTCCGCCCCATTGACGCAAATGGGCGGTAGGCGTG
TACGGTGGGAGGTCTATATAAGCAGAGCTGGTTTAGTGAACCGTCAGATCAGATCTTTGTCGATCCTACC
ATCCACTCGACACACCCGCCAGCGGCCGC
